>Addgene plasmid #99315 | STARR-seq luciferase validation vector_ORI_neg.cont | addgene full sequence | sequence record 193174 | Addgene NGS Result
TTTTACAGCTGTCTGAGGGCCTATGGCAGTGTGGCCTCTCAGCAAGACACTGCTGAAGTGGGGCTCAAAC
ATTTGGCAGTCAAGAGAGGGACAAAACCTTTGTATAATTTGGGAGTGAGTTCAAAGCCAATAACATTTAC
ACTCCAGGCCAAGAAAGCATTTTAAAGCCAGCAAGGTGCCTCTAAGCCAATAAGGTGTTATTACCTTTAA
GCACATCTCTTCTGCCCTTTGATAATAAGCGTTGTTTTAAAGTATTTGAAAATACCATTCACAATTTAGA
ACAGGATATATCACCTCCACACTTTGAACACCCAAATAGTCATGCCCCGCGCCCACCGGAAGGAGCTGAC
TGGGTTGAAGGCTCTCAAGGGCATCGGTCGACGGATCCTTATCGATTTTACCACATTTGTAGAGGTTTTA
CTTGCTTTAAAAAACCTCCCACACCTCCCCCTGAACCTGAAACATAAAATGAATGCAATTGTTGTTGTTA
ACTTGTTTATTGCAGCTTATAATGGTTACAAATAAAGCAATAGCATCACAAATTTCACAAATAAAGCATT
TTTTTCACTGCATTCTAGTTGTGGTTTGTCCAAACTCATCAATGTATCTTATCATGTCTGCTCGAAGCGG
CCGGCCGCCCCGACTCTAGAATTATTACACGGCGATCTTGCCGCCCTTCTTGGCCTTAATGAGAATCTCG
CGGATCTTGCGGGCGTCCAACTTGCCGGTCAGTCCTTTAGGCACCTCGTCCACGAACACAACACCACCGC
GCAGCTTCTTGGCGGTTGTAACCTGGCTGGCCACATAGTCCACGATCTCCTTCTCGGTCATGGTTTTACC
GTGTTCCAGCACGACGACTGCGGCGGGCAGCTCGCCGGCATCGTCGTCGGGCAGGCCGGCGACCCCGGCG
TCGAAGATGTTGGGGTGTTGCAGCAGGATGCTCTCCAGTTCGGCTGGGGCTACCTGGTAGCCCTTGTATT
TGATCAGGCTCTTCAGCCGGTCCACGATGAAGAAGTGCTCGTCCTCGTCCCAGTAGGCGATGTCGCCGCT
GTGCAGCCAGCCGTCCTTGTCGATGAGAGCGTTTGTAGCCTCGGGGTTGTTAACGTAGCCGCTCATGATC
ATGGGGCCACGGACGCACAGCTCGCCGCGCTGGTTCACACCCAGTGTCTTACCGGTGTCCAAGTCCACCA
CCTTAGCCTCGAAGAAGGGCACCACCTTGCCTACTGCGCCAGGCTTGTCGTCCCCTTCGGGGGTGATCAG
AATGGCGCTGGTTGTTTCTGTCAGGCCGTAGCCCTGGCGGATGCCTGGTAGGTGGAAGCGTTTGGCCACG
GCCTCACCTACCTCCTTGCTGAGCGGCGCCCCGCCGCTGGCGATCTCGTGCAAGTTGCTTAGGTCGTACT
TGTCGATGAGAGTGCTCTTAGCGAAGAAGCTAAATAGTGTGGGCACCAGCAGGGCAGATTGAATCTTATA
GTCTTGCAAGCTGCGCAAGAATAGCTCCTCCTCGAAGCGGTACATGAGCACGACCCGAAAGCCGCAGATC
AAGTAGCCCAGCGTGGTGAACATGCCGAAGCCGTGGTGAAATGGCACCACGCTGAGGATAGCGGTGTCGG
GGATGATCTGGTTGCCGAAGATGGGGTCGCGGGCATGACTGAATCGGACACAAGCGGTGCGGTGCGGTAG
GGCTACGCCCTTGGGCAATCCGGTACTGCCACTACTGTTCATGATCAGGGCGATGGTTTTGTCCCGGTCG
AAGCTCTCGGGCACGAAGTCGTACTCGTTGAAGCCGGGTGGCAAATGGGAAGTCACGAAGGTGTACATGC
TTTGGAAGCCCTGGTAGTCGGTCTTGCTATCCATGATGATGATCTTTTGTATGATCGGTAGCTTCTTTTG
CACGTTGAGGATCTTTTGCAGCCCTTTCTTGCTCACGAATACGACGGTGGGCTGGCTGATGCCCATGCTG
TTCAGCAGCTCGCGCTCGTTGTAGATGTCGTTAGCTGGGGCCACAGCCACACCGATGAACAGGGCACCCA
ACACGGGCATGAAGAACTGCAAGCTATTCTCGCTGCACACCACGATCCGATGGTTTGTATTCAGCCCATA
GCGCTTCATAGCTTCTGCCAGCCGAACGCTCATCTCGAAGTACTCGGCGTAGGTAATGTCCACCTCGATA
TGTGCGTCGGTAAAGGCGATGGTGCCGGGCACCAGGGCGTAGCGCTTCATGGCTTTGTGCAGCTGCTCGC
CGGCGGTCCCGTCTTCGAGTGGGTAGAATGGCGCTGGGCCCTTCTTAATGTTTTTGGCATCTTCCATGGT
GGCTTTACCAACAGTACCGGATTGCCAAGCTTCAAAATCCCTTAACGTGAGTTTTCGTTCCACTGAGCGT
CAGACCCCGTAGAAAAGATCAAAGGATCTTCTTGAGATCCTTTTTTTCTGCGCGTAATCTGCTGCTTGCA
AACAAAAAAACCACCGCTACCAGCGGTGGTTTGTTTGCCGGATCAAGAGCTACCAACTCTTTTTCCGAAG
GTAACTGGCTTCAGCAGAGCGCAGATACCAAATACTGTTCTTCTAGTGTAGCCGTAGTTAGGCCACCACT
TCAAGAACTCTGTAGCACCGCCTACATACCTCGCTCTGCTAATCCTGTTACCAGTGGCTGCTGCCAGTGG
CGATAAGTCGTGTCTTACCGGGTTGGACTCAAGACGATAGTTACCGGATAAGGCGCAGCGGTCGGGCTGA
ACGGGGGGTTCGTGCACACAGCCCAGCTTGGAGCGAACGACCTACACCGAACTGAGATACCTACAGCGTG
AGCTATGAGAAAGCGCCACGCTTCCCGAAGGGAGAAAGGCGGACAGGTATCCGGTAAGCGGCAGGGTCGG
AACAGGAGAGCGCACGAGGGAGCTTCCAGGGGGAAACGCCTGGTATCTTTATAGTCCTGTCGGGTTTCGC
CACCTCTGACTTGAGCGTCGATTTTTGTGATGCTCGTCAGGGGGGCGGAGCCTATGGAAAAACGCCAGCA
ACGCGGCCTTTTTACGGTTCCTGGCCTTTTGCTGGCCTTTTGCTCACATGTCATGAGATTATCAAAAAGG
ATCTTCACCTAGATCCTTTTAAATTAAAAATGAAGTTTTAAATCAATCTAAAGTATATATGAGTAAACTT
GGTCTGACAGCGGCCGCAAATGCTAAACCACTGCAGTGGTTACCAGTGCTTGATCAGTGAGGCACCGATC
TCAGCGATCTGCCTATTTCGTTCGTCCATAGTGGCCTGACTCCCCGTCGTGTAGATCACTACGATTCGTG
AGGGCTTACCATCAGGCCCCAGCGCAGCAATGATGCCGCGAGAGCCGCGTTCACCGGCCCCCGATTTGTC
AGCAATGAACCAGCCAGCAGGGAGGGCCGAGCGAAGAAGTGGTCCTGCTACTTTGTCCGCCTCCATCCAG
TCTATGAGCTGCTGTCGTGATGCTAGAGTAAGAAGTTCGCCAGTGAGTAGTTTCCGAAGAGTTGTGGCCA
TTGCTACTGGCATCGTGGTATCACGCTCGTCGTTCGGTATGGCTTCGTTCAACTCTGGTTCCCAGCGGTC
AAGCCGGGTCACATGATCACCCATATTATGAAGAAATGCAGTCAGCTCCTTAGGGCCTCCGATCGTTGTC
AGAAGTAAGTTGGCCGCGGTGTTGTCGCTCATGGTAATGGCAGCACTACACAATTCTCTTACCGTCATGC
CATCCGTAAGATGCTTTTCCGTGACCGGCGAGTACTCAACCAAGTCGTTTTGTGAGTAGTGTATACGGCG
ACCAAGCTGCTCTTGCCCGGCGTCTATACGGGACAACACCGCGCCACATAGCAGTACTTTGAAAGTGCTC
ATCATCGGGAATCGTTCTTCGGGGCGGAAAGACTCAAGGATCTTGCCGCTATTGAGATCCAGTTCGATAT
AGCCCACTCTTGCACCCAGTTGATCTTCAGCATCTTTTACTTTCACCAGCGTTTCGGGGTGTGCAAAAAC
AGGCAAGCAAAATGCCGCAAAGAAGGGAATGAGTGCGACACGAAAATGTTGGATGCTCATACTCGTCCTT
TTTCAATATTATTGAAGCATTTATCAGGGTTACTAGTACGTCTCTCAAGACATGTTCTTTCCTGCGTTAT
CCCCTGATTCTGTGGATAACCGTATTACCGCCTTTGAGTGAGCTGATACCGCTCGCCGCAGCCGAACGAC
CGAGCGCAGCGAGTCAGTGAGCGAGGAAGCGGAAGAGCGCTGCCGGCACCTGTCCTACGAGTTGCATGAT
AAAGAAGACAGTCATAAGTGCGGCGACGACTGGAAATGTGCGTGGCAGAAGTTTCCCTCTCCTTCTAGTT
TTCCTGGTGAATGGAAATGCACCAGTGTGTCCCATTTCCTGCTGGGACATGGGGCCTTTTTGTTTCTTTG
GCCTCCTGGTGTTGAAGGTAAACTCCCCTGGGGAGTACTTGCAGCTTCATTGCATGGTCCAGCAAACTTT
AGTTTGTGACTATTTCAGCTTTAGGTGAAGTCTGTCAAGCAATGGAGGTGGATTGGCCTTCCCTGGGTCT
TATAAAGAGAATTGGTTTCTAGAATTTGGTTTTTTAGAGTATGGACAAGCAGATCCCCATTACTCTCCCC
ATCACCCCCGAGGAAGTCTATGAGAGGAACCCTTGAATGCTGATCTATGTGTGACAGCTGGGGAAATTGA
GGCATCAAAGGAGGAGAGAATTCCACATGCATCAAAATTAAAGAACTAGAGAGAAAACCATGACATCCAG
GTTGCCTGGTCATGCTTTAACCACAAACCGCACTCGCCTATTTAGTTACAACAAACACAAAAGAGATAAA
CATAGATGTAAGTTAGTCTAAACACCAAATTTTAGAAGTTTTTCCTCTGATGTCTAGTCAGTCATCCTGA
CCTTTATTGGAGGATAAACCAACTTGCAACAGCTGTGGATAATTATTTACTGTAAGTCAGAGACCAAAGG
GCTTGGATAATGAAGTGAATTCGGCATTAGAAGGAGAGAGATGTGCTGTAGCACCAGAAAGTTACCTTTT
AAGTTGATTCCTGAATTTCAATGATCAAGAGGTACCAAATTCACTATCTAAGAGATGCTGGAAAAGCGCA
GGATGTGCTGAGCAGTGGACTTTGTTCACATGTGAGGGGTTTTACAAAAATGTACAGCCACACCTGGCCC
TTCCTCAGCCTGGAATCATCCAAGAAGATACTTTGTGCAGATGCTACTGAGATGACACATCCCTTGCTGT
CCATAAAAGTGATCTACAGCTGGCTGTGGTGTTACCCAGCCATCTTGGCTACTCAATAAGAAACAGATTT
GGATTCCCTCACTCAGGCTGTCAGA
Features (pLannotate 1.2.2; 9 found; start..end, strand, type, name):
    316..383     -  CDS            TcR (fragment): tetracycline efflux protein; tet; confers resistance to tetracycline
    399..467     +  CDS            large T antigen (fragment): large T antigen from SV40 (simian virus 40)
    490..611     +  polyA_signal   SV40 poly(A) signal: SV40 polyadenylation signal
    655..2307    -  CDS            luciferase: firefly luciferase synthetic luc2 version of the luciferase gene
   2412..3000    +  rep_origin     ori: high-copy-number ColE1/pMB1/pBR322/pUC origin of replication
   3190..4050    -  CDS            AmpR: β-lactamase confers resistance to ampicillin, carbenicillin, and related antibiotics
   4051..4092    -  promoter       AmpR promoter (fragment): bla
   4110..4235    +  rep_origin     RSF ori (fragment): Plasmids containing the RSF 1030 origin of replication can be propagated in E. coli cells that contain additional plasmids with compatible origins.
   4234..4299    -  CDS            TcR (fragment): tetracycline efflux protein; tet; confers resistance to tetracycline
