[The description below was written by a language model from this plasmid's Addgene catalogue record and pLannotate feature annotations shown in this document.]
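Description:
STARR-seq luciferase validation vector_ORI_neg.cont is a mammalian luciferase reporter plasmid that serves as the negative control in a set of vectors used to validate enhancer candidates from STARR-seq screens. It is built on a Promega-derived backbone (about 4 kb without insert; the sequenced plasmid is 5,345 nt). It is propagated in E. coli as a high-copy plasmid through a ColE1/pUC-type origin and is selected with ampicillin through the β-lactamase gene, for which only a fragment of the bla promoter is annotated.

The reporter is the synthetic luc2 version of firefly luciferase. There is no dedicated core promoter: according to the depositor, the bacterial origin of replication takes that role. The feature table fits this, since the ori lies immediately adjacent to the start of the luciferase coding sequence and no eukaryotic promoter is annotated. The design reflects the associated study's aim of resolving systematic errors in enhancer activity assays in human cells.

The insert is a roughly 1.3 kb human genomic segment from chromosome 3, described as a neutral, STARR-seq-negative region. It was introduced by Gibson cloning downstream of the reporter gene, where candidate enhancers would be placed in the test versions of the vector. The insert is not annotated in the feature table. An SV40 polyadenylation signal and a short large T antigen fragment are annotated near the luciferase gene, but on the opposite strand to it. The short TcR and RSF ori fragments are probably backbone remnants or weak matches with no function.

The plasmid provides a baseline luciferase signal against which enhancer-containing constructs of the same design are compared in transfected mammalian cells.
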