Addgene plasmid #99315: STARR-seq luciferase validation vector_ORI_neg.cont
Purpose: Negative control for luciferase validation vectors
Depositing lab: Alexander Stark. Depositing organization: Research Institute of Molecular Pathology (IMP). Publication: Resolving systematic errors in widely used enhancer activity assays in human cells. Muerdter F, Boryn LM, Woodfin AR, Neumayr C, Rath M, Zabidi MA, Pagani M, Haberle V, Kazmar T, Catarino RR, Schernhuber K, Arnold CD, Stark A. Nat Methods. 2017 Dec 11. pii: nmeth.4534. doi: 10.1038/nmeth.4534. PubMed 29256496.
Backbone
  Vector backbone: STARR-seq luciferase validation vector_ORI
  Backbone manufacturer: Promega
  Backbone size w/o insert (bp): 3977
  Vector type: Mammalian Expression, Luciferase ; STARR-seq Luciferase validation vector
Growth in bacteria
  Bacterial resistance: Ampicillin, 100 μg/mL
  Growth temperature: 37°C
  Growth strain: DH5alpha
  Copy number: High Copy
Gene/Insert
  Gene/Insert name: neutral region; chr3: 55198740-55200041
  Species: H. sapiens (human)
  Insert size (bp): 1301
  Cloning method: Gibson Cloning
Terms and licenses: Academic/Nonprofit Terms; Industry Terms: Not Available to Industry
Depositor comments: This vector has a STARR-seq negative region cloned downstream of the reporter gene; The origin of replication (ORI) substitutes the core promoter . Please see bioRxiv for preprint article. Posted 17 July 2017. DOI: 10.1101/164590
How to cite: STARR-seq luciferase validation vector_ORI_neg.cont was a gift from Alexander Stark (Addgene plasmid # 99315 ; http://n2t.net/addgene:99315 ; RRID:Addgene_99315)
